>Addgene plasmid #98509 | BB1_12_pLAT1 | addgene full sequence | sequence record 191934 | Addgene NGS Result
GTAAAACGACGGCCAGTTTATCTAGTCAGCTTGATTCTAGCTGATCGTGGACCGGAAGGTGAGCCAGTGA
GTTGATTGCAGTCCAGTTACGCTGGAGTCTGAGGCTCGTCCTGAATGATATGCGGCCTCGAATTCGAAGA
CGCGGAGGGAAGAATATGAACCACGATTGAAAGACTTTGGGTTTGCCGATTCTAAAACACTTACTGAACA
GAAAAGAAGTGAATTATTAGAGAGTTTATGCAACGGAGATCATGAGCTTAGAAAGAACGTAGGCTGGGCA
ACAACATCCATTTCTGCCTGCGATATTTCCAGTGCAATGCTAAAGCCACATAATATAGGCAATTACAACT
TGAATGAGCAGGCTCATGATGTCACCATGGAACTGATAGATAAAGTCATCCAAAAAGGTGTCAATTTACG
GCACGTCTACGTAGATACTGTCGGACCTCCAGCATCATACCAAAAGAAACTGCAACAAAGGTTTCCCGCA
CTGCTGATCACCGTATCTAAAAAAGCAGATGCCATCTATCCATGTGTTTCAAGTGCTTCAGTTTGCGCCA
AGGTCACTAGAGACGTCTGTTTGAGAACCTCAAATGGGGAGGAGAACCTATTAGATTGTGGGTCTGGATA
TCCCTCGGACCCAAATACTAAGAAATGGCTAGCCCAGTCTATACATCCATTGTTTGGCTGGAGTCGTGAT
GTCAGGTTTTCGTGGCAGACGGCCAAAGATTGTCTTGAGAGACACAACTCAATCAAAGTTGTGTTTGGCG
AAGAGGAGCCTACCCCGGTTAATTTCGGTGATCTGGGGTTGAGCAAACAGAAGCCCGACTTTAAGGATTT
AGAAATCAGTACCAGTTGGTGGGGACATTAATTGGTGGAGGAGAGCCAATATTCTCAACTGTTCGTAGGA
CCATAACCCCCCACTCGCACCAGAAATACTCATTGGCGCTGACAACTAGTTTGAGCCGCTTCAATTGCGG
CAAGTCCCCAGTTTTGTTTGGTACTCCCCTCTCGCCTCGCGTGTTTTTGTTCCTCCGAATTGTGCATCAC
CCTGTCACATCCGTACACCATCGGAACACTCTGCTCCTCCTCCTTTCTCCTCTTAATTGAACGTATATCT
AATTACCCTAATAACAAGTATCTTCAACCATGGCGTCTTCGAATTCGCGCGTGATCTTACGGCATTATAC
GTATGATCGGTCCACGATCAGCTAGATTATCTAGTCAGCTTGATGTCATAGCTGTTTCCTGAGGCTCAAT
ACTGACCATTTAAATCATACCTGACCTCCATAGCAGAAAGTCAAAAGCCTCCGACCGGAGGCTTTTGACT
TGATCGGCACGTAAGAGGTTCCAACTTTCACCATAATGAAATAAGATCACTACCGGGCGTATTTTTTGAG
TTATCGAGATTTTCAGGAGCTAAGGAAGCTAAAATGAGCCATATTCAACGGGAAACGTCTTGCTTGAAGC
CGCGATTAAATTCCAACATGGATGCTGATTTATATGGGTATAAATGGGCTCGCGATAATGTCGGGCAATC
AGGTGCGACAATCTATCGATTGTATGGGAAGCCCGATGCGCCAGAGTTGTTTCTGAAACATGGCAAAGGT
AGCGTTGCCAATGATGTTACAGATGAGATGGTCAGGCTAAACTGGCTGACGGAATTTATGCCTCTTCCGA
CCATCAAGCATTTTATCCGTACTCCTGATGATGCATGGTTACTCACCACTGCGATCCCAGGGAAAACAGC
ATTCCAGGTATTAGAAGAATATCCTGATTCAGGTGAAAATATTGTTGATGCGCTGGCAGTGTTCCTGCGC
CGGTTGCATTCGATTCCTGTTTGTAATTGTCCTTTTAACGGCGATCGCGTATTTCGTCTCGCTCAGGCGC
AATCACGAATGAATAACGGTTTGGTTGGTGCGAGTGATTTTGATGACGAGCGTAATGGCTGGCCTGTTGA
ACAAGTCTGGAAAGAAATGCATAAACTCTTGCCATTCTCACCGGATTCAGTCGTCACTCATGGTGATTTC
TCACTTGATAACCTTATTTTTGACGAGGGGAAATTAATAGGTTGTATTGATGTTGGACGAGTCGGAATCG
CAGACCGATACCAGGATCTTGCCATCCTATGGAACTGCCTCGGTGAGTTTTCTCCTTCATTACAGAAACG
GCTTTTTCAAAAATATGGTATTGATAATCCTGATATGAATAAATTGCAGTTTCACTTGATGCTCGATGAG
TTTTTCTAATGAGGACCTAAATGTAATCACCTGGCTCACCTTCGGGTGGGCCTTTCTGCGTTGCTGGCGT
TTTTCCATAGGCTCCGCCCCCCTGACGAGCATCACAAAAATCGATGCTCAAGTCAGAGGTGGCGAAACCC
GACAGGACTATAAAGATACCAGGCGTTTCCCCCTGGAAGCTCCCTCGTGCGCTCTCCTGTTCCGACCCTG
CCGCTTACCGGATACCTGTCCGCCTTTCTCCCTTCGGGAAGCGTGGCGCTTTCTCATAGCTCACGCTGTA
GGTATCTCAGTTCGGTGTAGGTCGTTCGCTCCAAGCTGGGCTGTGTGCACGAACCCCCCGTTCAGCCCGA
CCGCTGCGCCTTATCCGGTAACTATCGTCTTGAGTCCAACCCGGTAAGACACGACTTATCGCCACTGGCA
GCAGCCACTGGTAACAGGATTAGCAGAGCGAGGTATGTAGGCGGTGCTACAGAGTTCTTGAAGTGGTGGC
CTAACTACGGCTACACTAGAAGAACAGTATTTGGTATCTGCGCTCTGCTGAAGCCAGTTACCTCGGAAAA
AGAGTTGGTAGCTCTTGATCCGGCAAACAAACCACCGCTGGTAGCGGTGGTTTTTTTGTTTGCAAGCAGC
AGATTACGCGCAGAAAAAAAGGATCTCAAGAAGATCCTTTGATTTTCTACCGAAGAAAGGCCCACCCGT
Features (pLannotate 1.2.2; 8 found; start..end, strand, type, name):
    119..775     +  CDS            RNH201 (fragment): RNH2A_YEAST - Also known as RNH35. Experimental evidence at protein level: Swiss-Prot protein existence level 1. Catalytic subunit of RNase HII, an endonuclease that specifically degrades the RNA of RNA:DNA hybrids. Participates in DNA replication, possibly by mediating the removal of lagging-strand Okazaki fragment RNA primers during DNA replication. Mediates the excision of single ribonucleotides from DNA:RNA duplexes. From Saccharomyces cerevisiae (strain ATCC 204508 / S288c) (Baker's yeast).
   1299..1330    +  terminator     tonB terminator: bidirectional E. coli tonB-P14 transcription terminator
   1331..1433    +  promoter       cat promoter: promoter of the E. coli cat gene encoding chloramphenicol acetyltransferase
   1434..2249    +  CDS            KanR: aminoglycoside phosphotransferase; aph(3')-Ia; confers resistance to kanamycin in bacteria or G418 (Geneticin®) in eukaryotes
   2273..2300    +  terminator     T7Te terminator: phage T7 early transcription terminator
   2312..2899    -  rep_origin     ori: high-copy-number ColE1/pMB1/pBR322/pUC origin of replication
   2921..1       -  terminator     T3Te terminator (fragment) (across the origin): phage T3 early transcription terminator
   2939..17      -  CDS            lacZα (fragment) (across the origin): LacZα fragment of β-galactosidase; lacZ fragment
