[The description below was written by a language model from this plasmid's Addgene catalogue record and pLannotate feature annotations shown in this document.]
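Description:
BB1_12_pLAT1 is a level-one ("BB1") part plasmid from the GoldenPiCS toolkit, a Golden Gate-derived modular cloning system for synthetic biology in the yeast Pichia pastoris. It is a small, roughly 2.9 kb E. coli storage vector rather than an expression construct in its own right. It replicates from a high-copy ColE1/pUC-type origin and is selected with kanamycin through an aph(3')-Ia KanR gene driven by the cat promoter. Bacterial transcription terminators (tonB, T7Te and a fragment of T3Te) flank the resistance cassette and origin, insulating the backbone functions from the cloned part. A short remnant of lacZα is annotated next to the cloning position. No yeast origin or yeast selection marker is annotated.

The payload is the LAT1 promoter, about 1 kb, inserted through BpiI sites that were destroyed during cloning. Internal BsaI and BpiI sites were removed from the insert, so the part can pass through successive Golden Gate assembly steps without being cut internally. The "12" in the name probably refers to the fusion-site positions assigned to promoter parts in this system, although the record does not explain it. The automated annotation also reports a fragment resembling S. cerevisiae RNH201 (RNase H2 catalytic subunit) within the insert region. This most likely reflects homology to a neighbouring gene upstream of LAT1 captured in the promoter fragment, not an intended coding payload.

The plasmid serves as a sequence-verified promoter module. It is combined with coding-sequence and terminator modules to build expression units, which are then assembled into multigene constructs for Pichia pastoris strain engineering.
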