Addgene plasmid #98509: BB1_12_pLAT1
Purpose: BB1 with insert: promoter PLAT1
Depositing lab: Brigitte Gasser & Diethard Mattanovich & Michael Sauer. Depositing organization: Universitaet fur Bodenkultur Wien (BOKU-WIEN). Publication: GoldenPiCS: a Golden Gate-derived modular cloning system for applied synthetic biology in the yeast Pichia pastoris. Prielhofer R, Barrero JJ, Steuer S, Gassler T, Zahrl R, Baumann K, Sauer M, Mattanovich D, Gasser B, Marx H. BMC Syst Biol. 2017 Dec 8;11(1):123. doi: 10.1186/s12918-017-0492-3. PubMed 29221460.
Backbone
  Vector backbone: BB1
  Backbone size w/o insert (bp): 1936
  Vector type: Bacterial Expression
Growth in bacteria
  Bacterial resistance: Kanamycin, 50 μg/mL
  Growth temperature: 37°C
  Growth strain: DH10B
  Copy number: High Copy
Gene/Insert
  Gene/Insert name: LAT1 promoter
  Insert size (bp): 1006
  Mutation: Internal BsaI and BpiI sites removed from insert
  Cloning method: Restriction Enzyme; 5′ cloning site BpiI (destroyed during cloning); 3′ cloning site BpiI (destroyed during cloning)
  Sequencing primers: 5′ 5'-GTAAAACGACGGCCAGTT-3' (M13-Fwd); 3′ 5´-CAGGAAACAGCTATGAC-3' (M13-Rev)
Terms and licenses: Academic/Nonprofit Terms; Industry Terms: Not Available to Industry
How to cite: BB1_12_pLAT1 was a gift from Brigitte Gasser & Diethard Mattanovich & Michael Sauer (Addgene plasmid # 98509 ; http://n2t.net/addgene:98509 ; RRID:Addgene_98509)
